>Addgene plasmid #46112 | pattB-synaptobrevin-4-QFBDMD-G4AD-hsp70 | depositor full sequence | sequence record 65007 | pattB-synaptobrevin-4-QFBDMD-G4AD-hsp70 sequence 11893 bps
CTG
[124 nt withheld, positions 4-127]
C
[91 nt withheld, positions 129-219]
A
[49 nt withheld, positions 221-269]
CCTTTGACGTTGGAGTCCACGTTCTTT
[37 nt withheld, positions 297-333]
ACCCTATCTCGGTCTATTCTTTTGATTTATAAGGGATTTTGCCGATTTCGGCCTATTGGTTAAAAAATGA
GCTGATTTAACAAAAATTTAACGCGAATTTTAACAAAATATTAACGCTTACAATTTCCATTCGCCATTCA
GGCTGCGCAACTGTTGGGAAGGGCGATCGGTGCGGGCCTCTTCGCTATTACGCCAGCTGGCGAAAGGGGG
ATGTGCTGCAAGGCGATTAAGTTGGGTAACGCCAGGGTTTTCCCAGTCACGACGTTGTAAAACGACGGCC
AGTGAATTGTAATACGACTCACTATAGGGCGAATTGGGTACGTACCGGGCCCCTAGTATGTATGTAAGTT
AATAAAACCCATTTTTGCGGAAAGTAGATAAAAAAAACATTTTTTTTTTTTACTGCACTGGATATCATTG
AACTTATCTGATCAGTTTTAAATTTACTTCGATCCAAGGGTATTTGATGTACCAGGTTCTTTCGATTACC
TCTCACTCAAAATGACATTCCACTCAAAGTCAGCGCTGTTTGCCTCCTTCTCTGTCCACAGAAATATCGC
CGTCTCTTTCGCCGCTGCGTCCGCTATCTCTTTCGCCACCGTTTGTAGCGTTACGTAGCGTCAATGTCCG
CCTTCAGTTGCATTTTGTCAGCGGTTTCGTGACGAAGCTCCAAGCGGTTTACGCCATCAATTAAACACAA
AGTGCTGTGCCAAAACTCCTCTCGCTTCTTATTTTTGTTTGTTTTTTGAGTGATTGGGGTGGTGATTGGT
TTTGGGTGGGTAAGCAGGGGAAAGTGTGAAAAATCCCGGCAATGGGCCAAGAGGATCAGGAGCTATTAAT
TCGCGGAGGCAGCAAACACCCATCTGCCGAGCATCTGAACAATGTGAGTAGTACATGTGCATACATCTTA
AGTTCACTTGATCTATAGGAACTGCGATTGCAACATCAAATTGTCTGCGGCGTGAGAACTGCGACCCACA
AAAATCCCAAACCGCAATTGCACAAACAAATAGTGACACGAAACAGATTATTCTGGTAGCTGTTCTCGCT
ATATAAGACAATTTTTGAGATCATATCATGATCAAGACATCTAAAGGCATTCATTTTCGACTATATTCTT
TTTTACAAAAAATATAACAACCAGATATTTTAAGCTGATCCTAGATGCACAAAAAATAAATAAAAGTATA
AACCTACTTCGTAGGATACTTCGGGGTACTTTTTGTTCGGGGTTAGATGAGCATAACGCTTGTAGTTGAT
ATTTGAGATCCCCTATCATTGCAGGGTGACAGCGGAGCGGCTTCGCAGAGCTGCATTAACCAGGGCTTCG
GGCAGGCCAAAAACTACGGCACGCTCCGGCCACCCAGTCCGCCGGAGGACTCCGGTTCAGGGAGCGGCCA
ACTAGCCGAGAACCTCACCTATGCCTGGCACAATATGGACATCTTTGGGGCGGTCAATCAGCCGGGCTCC
GGATGGCGGCAGCTGGTCAACCGGACACGCGGACTATTCTGCAACGAGCGACACATACCGGCGCCCAGGA
AACATTTGCTCAAGAACGGTGAGTTTCTATTCGCAGTCGGCTGATCTGTGTGAAATCTTAATAAAGGGTC
CAATTACCAATTTGAAACTCAGTTTGCGGCGTGGCCTATCCGGGCGAACTTTTGGCCGTGATGGGCAGTT
CCGGTGCCGGAAAGACGACCCTGCTGAATGCCCTTGCCTTTCGATCGCCGCAGGGCATCCAAGTATCGCC
ATCCGGGATGCGACTGCTCAATGGCCAACCTGTGGACGCCAAGGAGATGCAGGCCAGGTGCGCCTATGTC
CAGCAGGATGACCTCTTTATCGGCTCCCTAACGGCCAGGGAACACCTGATTTTCCAGGCCATGGTGCGGA
TGCCACGACATCTGACCTATCGGCAGCGAGTGGCCCGCGTGGATCAGGTGATCCAGGAGCTTTCGCTCAG
CAAATGTCAGCACACGATCATCGGTGTGCCCGGCAGGGTGAAAGGTCTGTCCGGCGGAGAAAGGAAGCGT
CTGGCATTCGCCTCCGAGGCACTAACCGATCCGCCGCTTCTGATCTGCGATGAGCCCACCTCCGGACTGG
ACTCATTTACCGCCCACAGCGTCGTCCAGGTGCTGAAGAAGCTGTCGCAGAAGGGCAAGACCGTCATCCT
GACCATTCATCAGCCGTCTTCCGAGCTGTTTGAGCTCTTTGACAAGATCCTTCTGATGGCCGAGGGCAGG
GTAGCTTTCTTGGGCACTCCCAGCGAAGCCGTCGACTTCTTTTCCTAGTGAGTTCGATGTGTTTATTAAG
GGTATCTAGCATTACATTACATCTCAACTCCTATCCAGCGTGGGTGCCCAGTGTCCTACCAACTACAATC
CGGCGGACTTTTACGTACAGGTGTTGGCCGTTGTGCCCGGACGGGAGATCGAGTCCCGTGATCGGATCGC
CAAGATATGCGACAATTTTGCTATTAGCAAAGTAGCCCGGGATATGGAGCAGTTGTTGGCCACCAAAAAT
TTGGAGAAGCCACTGGAGCAGCCGGAGAATGGGTACACCTACAAGGCCACCTGGTTCATGCAGTTCCGGG
CGGTCCTGTGGCGATCCTGGCTGTCGGTGCTCAAGGAACCACTCCTCGTAAAAGTGCGACTTATTCAGAC
AACGGTGAGTGGTTCCAGTGGAAACAAATGATATAACGCTTACAATTCTTGGAAACAAATTCGCTAGATT
TTAGTTAGAATTGCCTGATTCCACACCCTTCTTAGTTTTTTTCAATGAGATGTATAGTTTATAGTTTTGC
AGAAAATAAATAAATTTCATTTAACTCGCGAACATGTTGAAGATATGAATATTAATGAGATGCGAGTAAC
ATTTTAATTTGCAGATGGTTGCCATCTTGATTGGCCTCATCTTTTTGGGCCAACAACTCACGCAAGTGGG
CGTGATGAATATCAACGGAGCCATCTTCCTCTTCCTGACCAACATGACCTTTCAAAACGTCTTTGCCACG
ATAAATGTAAGTCTTGTTTAGAATACATTTGCATATTAATAATTTACTAACTTTCTAATGAATCGATTCG
ATTTAGGTGTTCACCTCAGAGCTGCCAGTTTTTATGAGGGAGGCCCGAAGTCGACTTTATCGCTGTGACA
CATACTTTCTGGGCAAAACGATTGCCGAATTACCGCTTTTTCTCACAGTGCCACTGGTCTTCACGGCGAT
TGCCTATCCGATGATCGGACTGCGGGCCGGAGTGCTGCACTTCTTCAACTGCCTGGCGCTGGTCACTCTG
GTGGCCAATGTGTCAACGTCCTTCGGATATCTAATATCCTGCGCCAGCTCCTCGACCTCGATGGCGCTGT
CTGTGGGTCCGCCGGTTATCATACCATTCCTGCTCTTTGGCGGCTTCTTCTTGAACTCGGGCTCGGTGCC
AGTATACCTCAAATGGTTGTCGTACCTCTCATGGTTCCGTTACGCCAACGAGGGTCTGCTGATTAACCAA
TGGGCGGACGTGGAGCCGGGCGAAATTAGCTGCACATCGTCGAACACCACGTGCCCCAGTTCGGGCAAGG
TCATCCTGGAGACGCTTAACTTCTCCGCCGCCGATCTGCCGCTGGACTACGTGGGTCTGGCCATTCTCAT
CGTGAGCTTCCGGGTGCTCGCATATCTGGCTCTAAGACTTCGGGCCCGACGCAAGGAGTAGCCGACATAT
ATCCGAAATAACTGCTTGTTTTTTTTTTTTACCATTATTACCATCGTGTTTACTGTTTATTGCCCCCTCA
AAAAGCTAATGTAATTATATTTGTGCCAATAAAAACAAGATATGACCTATAGAATACAAGTATTTCCCCT
TCGAACATCCCCACAAGTAGACTTTGGATTTGTCTTCTAACCAAAAGACTTACACACCTGCATACCTTAC
ATCAAAAACTCGTTTATCGCTACATAAAACACCGGGATATATTTTTTATATACATACTTTTCAAATCGCG
CGCCCTCTTCATAATTCACCTCCACCACACCACGTTTCGTAGTTGCTCTTTCGCTGTCTCCCACCCGCTC
TCCGCAACACATTCACCTTTTGTTCGACGACCTTGGAGCGACTGTCGTTAGTTCCGCGCGATTCGGTTCG
CTCAAATGGTTCCGAGTGGTTCATTTCGTCTCAATAGAAATTAGTAATAAATATTTGTATGTACAATTTA
TTTGCTCCAATATATTTGTATATATTTCCCTCACAGCTATATTTATTCTAATTTAATATTATGACTTTTT
AAGGTAATTTTTTGTGACCTGTTCGGAGTGATTAGCGTTACAATTTGAACTGAAAGTGACATCCAGTGTT
TGTTCCTTGTGTAGATGCATCTCAAAAAAATGGTGGGCATAATAGTGTTGTTTATATATATCAAAAATAA
CAACTATAATAATAAGAATACATTTAATTTAGAAAATGCTTGGATTTCACTGGAACTAGGCTAGCATAAC
TTCGTATAATGTATGCTATACGAAGTTATGCTAGCGGATCCGACCTCAAAGATGGAAGCGGAGCAGAAGG
AGCGATTTCAGACAGACGCCCCCAAGTTTTGGGATTCCTTCTACGGCATTCACGACAACCGCTTCTTCAA
GGATCGCCACTGGCTGTTTACGGAGTTCCCCGAACTAGCTCCTCTGGCGGCGGATTCGGCGGTACTGCAA
CCACGTAGCATTTTCGAACTGGGCTGTGGAGTAGGAAACACAATTTTACCCCTTCTACAGTACAGCTCTG
AACCGCAGCTCAAGGTTTTCGGATGTGACTTCTCCGCCCGGGCCATTGAAATCCTGCGAAGCCAACGGCA
GTTCGACGAGAAGCGCTGCGAGGTGTTTGTCATGGATGCCACGCTGGATCATTGGCAGGTGCCCTTCGAG
GAAAACTCACAGGACATTATTGTGATGATTTTTGTGCTGTCCGCAATTGAGCCAAAGAAAATGCAGCGGG
TATTGGACAATTGCTATCGCTACCTGCGTCCCGGTGGCTTGCTCCTCTTCCGCGACTACGGACGATACGA
CCTGGCACAGCTGCGCTTCAAGAGCGGCAAGTGTATGGAGGACAACTTCTACGTGCGAGGCGACGGCACC
ATGGTGTACTTCTTCACGGAGGAAGAACTGCGGGGTATGATGACTCAAGCGGGGCTGCAGGAGGAGCAGC
TCATTGTGGACCGAAGACTGCAAGTTAATCGCTGTCGCGGCTTGAAAATGTACCGCGTGTGGATTCAGAC
AAAGTTCAGGAAACCGCTTTAAATCAATTTAGACGAATAGTTCTGTGCATTTTAAACCTTGTTCAAATCA
ATTGATATAATTATTTACACGATATATTTAAAAATACAAAGTTAAAACTTCAAACTGTAATATTACTAGA
ACTTTGAGCATTTCTTTTTCTTGATGGAAAGCCCGGCTTGTTTTTAAATTTCCCACCCCTTGGCCATCGG
CACTTGGAAATCGCTAAGGAAAAGCTTCTCGCTGGAACACCATTCGCTGCTGGCCATCCAGGCAGCTTTT
TCCCCAAATACACATAACAGTTAGGAAAGCTGCAAGTTTTCGCAGTTGGCCAAAAACGTCGTAAGTGAAA
ATTTTCCTGGTGCTGCGTAAAAAAATTCGTAAAATATTAGTTAAGCCTGGTTTTTGTAAACTCAAGTTGC
CCGAGCAAAAGTAAAGTGATTCTGATCAAAAGTGCTAAAACTGATTGATTAGGAAAACGAAGATCAAACG
AAATGTCAACCAAAGTCAGCGAAAACCCTTGTCGTGCAGAATTTCATTGATTTTTTCTTCTGAGCCCACG
TTGGCCAGTTGGGCACTTGAAATTATTTTTAAAACGTTTTGCATTTTGAAGACATCTTAGGTGCCCCTGG
GGGTATGCAACGGAAATGAGGAAGGACATGCCTCATGGCTGGGCGTGTTGCTGCCACCCAAATAGTCCTC
TTACGTCCCAATTAGAATCCCATAGCTGCCCATTTCAAGCATTAACCGATGTACTAAAAATAGTTGCAAC
TATTTTCGCACTCTATTCAGCAGCAGTTCCAGCGCTGAGCCAGAAAATTCCTGCGAAAGGCTGTCGTGGC
AAGTGTTACCCGCACACATACACATCATCCAGATCCAGCCAATCCCCCCGTGGAGTGGAGTGAATTTTCA
TTGACGACGGGGCGAAAAAGCTCTGGCGGAAGAGCGACAGAGAGAGAGAGAAACAGAGAGAGAGAGAGAG
AAGCGGCACTGAGAGCGCAACCCTCTAGAACAAAAACAACGAAACAGAGTTCAGCTGCACCACCACCCAC
TACCTACACCACCAACGCCACCACCGCCCACTGACCATCCCACATCCCGACCTGCGCCAGTGGAAGACAG
TGAAAGAGGCCAAGTGCATCGTGCATAGAGTACCTTCATCCTAATCATCGACAGCCGAATTCCAACATGC
CACCCAAGCGCAAAACGCTTAACGCTGCGGCTGAGGCTAACGCTCATGCCGACGGACACGCCGACGGAAA
CGCCGACGGACACGTGGCCAATACGGCCGCGTCCTCGAATAATGCGAGGTTCGCTGATCTCACTAACATC
GATACTCCGGGTCTGGGACCCACAACTACGACCCTGCTCGTGGAACCAGCACGCTCAAAGCGTCAACGAG
TGTCCCGCGCATGCGACCAGTGCCGTGCAGCCCGAGAGAAATGCGACGGAATACAGCCTGCGTGTTTCCC
GTGCGTTTCCCAGGGAAGGTCCTGCACTTATCAGGCTTCGCCGAAAAAGAGGGGAGTTCAAACCGGTTAT
ATTCGTACGCTGGAGCTCGCCCTCGCCTGGATGTTTGAAAATGTCGCGCGTTCCGAAGATGCCTTGCATA
ACCTCCTCGTCCGTGACGCCGGACAAGGATCAGCTCTGCTCGTTGGTAAAGATTCGCCGGCTGCCGAGCG
ACTCCATGCCCGTTGGGCTACTAGCCGTGTCAATAAGAGCATTACCCGCCTCCTCTCGGGCCAAGCCGCT
CAAGACCCTTCGGAAGATGGACAGTCGCCTTCGGAGGATATCAATGTTCAAGATGCGGGAGCAAAAACCT
CGGATTTCCCGCATGCTCCCCACCTCACGTTCAGCGCACCTAAAAGTTCGACTGCGGAGACTAGGACTCT
CCCTGGTCCAGTTCGTCCTCCAATCTCGGCGAACACACTCGAAAATAATCTGCAGCCGGATGGCACTGGA
ATAGGAAAGCTGCCTCCTAACCACTGGCGTTTGTTGGACATTTATTTCTCGTATACCCATTCGTGGCTTC
CAATTTTGGAAAAAAAGGATATGTATCAGGCTCTCTACCAATACAGCGAGCAGGGAAGCCTCCTTCCGTC
GGCGAACGTTGAAAGCGGTGTACATGCTGAACTGTGGTCAGCGTTGGCGCTTGCGTCGTTTCAAGCCGCT
GCGACCGCCGCGTCCAGCGCGACGGGACCTGCAAGCGCAGCTCACGGACACGATAATGCGATCAACCCGA
GTCCCGCGGATATTTCGGATACGGCAAGGAAACTCATCCCTCTTGAATCGGGACCATTTCAAGTCCAGCA
TTGCAGGGCTCTCTTGTTGTTGTGCCTGGTTAGCCTCGGACGCGACGACTGGGAATCGGCCTGGCTGCTT
GTTGGTTTCGCCGTCCGTGTCTTGTTGGTGGTTCGTACACAGCTGCCCCCAGACGATGATCGTCCAAGGC
CCCGGATGAGGGCTTTGCTCGTGGCCTGTTTTATTGTTGACACGATCGTCTCCATGCGCCATAATGTCCC
GGCTCACCTGAAACCCGATGATATTGCTGATTTGCCGCTGCCAGAGGATGGCCAGGATCAGTGGGAACCT
TGGACCCCCTGCGAAGGTTTGGGAGGAGAGCACACAATGTTGCAGATGCTTCGTAATCCGGCTTATCCAC
TCAGCACCTTCAATCACTTGTACGGTGTCACTAAGTTGGTAGCTCTGGAGTTGCTCCCTCGCATCCGTAC
CTCGTCGCAGAATGCCCCTCTGGAATTTAGATCCCGACTGCAGCAAGTCATTGGTCATAACAGTCCATTC
TCGGTCTTCGTCCTGTCGCAAGACACGGCAAGCGCTTTCGTCCCGACGGCTTATCTGACTCGTACTGTTT
ACCTCTGGGCGGCGGCGTTCAGCGAACCCCTGAATGAGCATTATTCCCACCTCTTGATTGAGACGCTCGA
CCAGTACCAAAAACGCTTCGGAACATATGCCATTCCGCCCCTTATTCCGTCGCTCCTCGACTCGCTCCTG
GCTCTCAAAAAGCAGAGCCATTCGTCGGAGCGTCACAGGCGCCACCTGGAGGAGCTATTTCCGGCTTATT
CGTCTATCTGGCCGCGAGGTGGAAGGCATTCAAACACTGGTCTGCAGCCAATTCCACTGACCCCGTCTGC
TTTGTTTGGTGGCGCCAATTTTAATCAAAGTGGGAATATTGCTGATAGCTCATTGTCCTTCACTTTCACT
AACAGTAGCAACGGTCCGAACCTCATAACAACTCAAACAAATTCTCAAGCGCTTTCACAACCAATTGCCT
CCTCTAACGTTCATGATAACTTCATGAATAATGAAATCACGGCTAGTAAAATTGATGATGGTAATAATTC
AAAACCACTGTCACCTGGTTGGACGGACCAAACTGCGTATAACGCGTTTGGAATCACTACAGGGATGTTT
AATACCACTACAATGGATGATGTATATAACTATCTATTCGATGATGAAGATACCCCACCAAACCCAAAAA
AAGAGTAATAGACGTCTATCGATACCGTCGACTAAAGCCAAATAGAAAATTATTCAGTTCCTGGCTTAAG
TTTTTAAAAGTGATATTATTTATTTGGTTGTAACCAACCAAAAGAATGTAAATAACTAATACATAATTAT
GTTAGTTTTAAGTTAGCAACAAATTGATTTTAGCTATATTAGCTACTTGGTTAATAAATAGAATATATTT
ATTTAAAGATAATTGCGTTTTTATTGTCAGGGAGTGAGTTTGCTTAAAAACTCGTTTAGATCCGCGGCCG
CGGCTCGAGGGTACCTCTAGAGATCCACTAGTGTCGACGATGTAGGTCACGGTCTCGAAGCCGCGGTGCG
GGTGCCAGGGCGTGCCCTTGGGCTCCCCGGGCGCGTACTCCACCTCACCCATCTGGTCCATCATGATGAA
CGGGTCGAGGTGGCGGTAGTTGATCCCGGCGAACGCGCGGCGCACCGGGAAGCCCTCGCCCTCGAAACCG
CTGGGCGCGGTGGTCACGGTGAGCACGGGACGTGCGACGGCGTCGGCGGGTGCGGATACGCGGGGCAGCG
TCAGCGGGTTCTCGACGGTCACGGCGGGCATGTCGACACTAGTTCTAGCCAGCTTTTGTTCCCTTTAGTG
AGGGTTAATTTCGAGCTTGGCGTAATCATGGTCATAGCTGTTTCCTGTGTGAAATTGTTATCCGCTCACA
ATTCCACACAACATACGAGCCGGAAGCATAAAGTGTAAAGCCTGGGGTGCCTAATGAGTGAGCTAACTCA
CATTAATTGCGTTGCGCTCACTGCCCGCTTTCCAGTCGGGAAACCTGTCGTGCCAGCTGCATTAATGAAT
CGGCCAACGCGCGGGGAGAGGCGGTTTGCGTATTGGGCGCTCTTCCGCTTCCTCGCTCACTGACTCGCTG
CGCTCGGTCGTTCGGCTGCGGCGAGCGGTATCAGCTCACTCAAAGGCGGTAATACGGTTATCCACAGAAT
CAGGGGATAACGCAGGAAAGAACATGTGAGCAAAAGGCCAGCAAAAGGCCAGGAACCGTAAAAAGGCCGC
GTTGCTGGCGTTTTTCCATAGGCTCCGCCCCCCTGACGAGCATCACAAAAATCGACGCTCAAGTCAGAGG
TGGCGAAACCCGACAGGACTATAAAGATACCAGGCGTTTCCCCCTGGAAGCTCCCTCGTGCGCTCTCCTG
TTCCGACCCTGCCGCTTACCGGATACCTGTCCGCCTTTCTCCCTTCGGGAAGCGTGGCGCTTTCTCATAG
CTCACGCTGTAGGTATCTCAGTTCGGTGTAGGTCGTTCGCTCCAAGCTGGGCTGTGTGCACGAACCCCCC
GTTCAGCCCGACCGCTGCGCCTTATCCGGTAACTATCGTCTTGAGTCCAACCCGGTAAGACACGACTTAT
CGCCACTGGCAGCAGCCACTGGTAACAGGATTAGCAGAGCGAGGTATGTAGGCGGTGCTACAGAGTTCTT
GAAGTGGTGGCCTAACTACGGCTACACTAGAAGGACAGTATTTGGTATCTGCGCTCTGCTGAAGCCAGTT
ACCTTCGGAAAAAGAGTTGGTAGCTCTTGATCCGGCAAACAAACCACCGCTGGTAGCGGTGGTTTTTTTG
TTTGCAAGCAGCAGATTACGCGCAGAAAAAAAGGATCTCAAGAAGATCCTTTGATCTTTTCTACGGGGTC
TGACGCTCAGTGGAACGAAAACTCACGTTAAGGGATTTTGGTCATGAGATTATCAAAAAGGATCTTCACC
TAGATCCTTTTAAATTAAAAATGAAGTTTTAAATCAATCTAAAGTATATATGAGTAAACTTGGTCTGACA
GTTACCAATGCTTAATCAGTGAGGCACCTATCTCAGCGATCTGTCTATTTCGTTCATCCATAGTTGCCTG
ACTCCCCGTCGTGTAGATAACTACGATACGGGAGGGCTTACCATCTGGCCCCAGTGCTGCAATGATACCG
CGAGACCCACGCTCACCGGCTCCAGATTTATCAGCAATAAACCAGCCAGCCGGAAGGGCCGAGCGCAGAA
GTGGTCCTGCAACTTTATCCGCCTCCATCCAGTCTATTAATTGTTGCCGGGAAGCTAGAGTAAGTAGTTC
GCCAGTTAATAGTTTGCGCAACGTTGTTGCCATTGCTACAGGCATCGTGGTGTCACGCTCGTCGTTTGGT
ATGGCTTCATTCAGCTCCGGTTCCCAACGATCAAGGCGAGTTACATGATCCCCCATGTTGTGCAAAAAAG
CGGTTAGCTCCTTCGGTCCTCCGATCGTTGTCAGAAGTAAGTTGGCCGCAGTGTTATCACTCATGGTTAT
GGCAGCACTGCATAATTCTCTTACTGTCATGCCATCCGTAAGATGCTTTTCTGTGACTGGTGAGTACTCA
ACCAAGTCATTCTGAGAATAGTGTATGCGGCGACCGAGTTGCTCTTGCCCGGCGTCAATACGGGATAATA
CCGCGCCACATAGCAGAACTTTAAAAGTGCTCATCATTGGAAAACGTTCTTCGGGGCGAAAACTCTCAAG
GATCTTACCGCTGTTGAGATCCAGTTCGATGTAACCCACTCGTGCACCCAACTGATCTTCAGCATCTTTT
ACTTTCACCAGCGTTTCTGGGTGAGCAAAAACAGGAAGGCAAAATGCCGCAAAAAAGGGAATAAGGGCGA
CACGGAAATGTTGAATACTCATACTCTTCCTTTTTCAATATTATTGAAGCATTTATCAGGGTTATTGTCT
CATGAGCGGATACATATTTGAATGTATTTAGAAAAATAAACAAATAGGGGTTCCGCGCACATTTCCCCGA
AAAGTGCCAC
Features (pLannotate 1.2.2; 17 found; start..end, strand, type, name):
      4..432     +  rep_origin     f1 ori (sequence partly withheld): f1 bacteriophage origin of replication; arrow indicates direction of (+) strand synthesis
    463..620     -  CDS            lacZα (fragment): LacZα fragment of β-galactosidase; lacZ fragment
    623..641     +  promoter       T7 promoter: promoter for bacteriophage T7 RNA polymerase
    666..4802    +  gene           mini-white: white; This modified version of the white gene lacks part of the first intron.
   4809..4842    -  protein_bind   loxP: Cre-mediated recombination occurs in the 8-bp core sequence (GCATACAT). Cre recombinase
   4856..5602    +  CDS            metl (fragment): METL_DROME - Experimental evidence at protein level: Swiss-Prot protein existence level 1. Probable methyltransferase. From Drosophila melanogaster (Fruit fly).
   6770..8734    +  CDS            qa-1f (fragment): QA1F_NEUCR - Protein predicted: Swiss-Prot protein existence level 4. Transcription activation of genes for enzymes and proteins of quinate metabolism by binding to a 16 base-pair sequence (consensus 5'- GGRTAARYRYTTAYCC-3') in front of each Qa genes. From Neurospora crassa (strain ATCC 24698 / 74-OR23-1A / CBS 708.71 / DSM 1257 / FGSC 987).
   8747..9091    +  CDS            GAL4 activation domain: activation domain of the GAL4 transcriptional activator; Saccharomyces cerevisiae GAL4 (truncated)
   9417..9486    +  protein_bind   attB: attB site for the φC31 integrase (Groth et al., 2000) phage φC31 integrase
   9705..9723    -  promoter       T3 promoter: promoter for bacteriophage T3 RNA polymerase
   9766..9788    -  protein_bind   lac operator (fragment): The lac repressor binds to the lac operator to inhibit transcription in E. coli. This inhibition can be relieved by adding lactose or isopropyl-β-D-thiogalactopyranoside (IPTG). lac repressor encoded by lacI
   9792..9822    -  promoter       lac promoter: promoter for the E. coli lac operon
   9837..9858    -  protein_bind   CAP binding site: CAP binding activates transcription in the presence of cAMP. E. coli catabolite activator protein
   9871..9963    -  CDS            lacI (fragment): lac repressor; lacI; The lac repressor binds to the lac operator to inhibit transcription in E. coli. This inhibition can be relieved by adding lactose or isopropyl-β-D-thiogalactopyranoside (IPTG).
  10146..10734   -  rep_origin     ori: high-copy-number ColE1/pMB1/pBR322/pUC origin of replication
  10905..11765   -  CDS            AmpR: β-lactamase; bla; confers resistance to ampicillin, carbenicillin, and related antibiotics
  11766..11870   -  promoter       AmpR promoter: bla
