[The description below was written by a language model from this plasmid's Addgene catalogue record and pLannotate feature annotations shown in this document.]
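Description:
pattB-synaptobrevin-4-QFBDMD-G4AD-hsp70 is a Drosophila transgenesis and insect expression plasmid built on the pattB backbone, designed for site-specific germline integration. It carries a φC31 integrase attB site, which allows recombination into a genomic attP landing site, and a mini-white gene that serves as the eye-colour marker for identifying transformant flies. A single loxP site lies just downstream of mini-white. In E. coli the plasmid is maintained through a high-copy ColE1/pUC-type origin and selected with ampicillin via AmpR. An f1 origin, lacZα and lac promoter remnants, and T7/T3 promoters remain from the parental cloning vector.

The payload is a synthetic chimeric transcription factor from the Q-system toolkit, cloned between EcoRI and AatII sites. The feature table shows a large fragment of Neurospora crassa qa-1f (QF) followed by the GAL4 activation domain from yeast. The construct name suggests both the DNA-binding and middle domains derive from QF, whereas the catalogue's alternative names list a GAL4 middle domain; the annotation, with its nearly 2 kb QF-derived segment, fits the former better, but the record does not settle this. Expression is driven by a synaptobrevin promoter introduced into the backbone. This promoter is not annotated as such, although the region upstream of the coding sequence includes a fragment matching the Drosophila metl gene. The name indicates an hsp70 terminator, also unannotated.

The resulting flies would express a QF-type activator from the synaptobrevin promoter, generally used for broad neuronal expression, to drive QUAS-controlled transgenes. The deposited sequence is 11,893 nt, somewhat shorter than the 12,325 bp listed in the catalogue.
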