Addgene plasmid #46112: pattB-synaptobrevin-4-QFBDMD-G4AD-hsp70
Depositing lab: Christopher Potter. Depositing organization: Johns Hopkins University and School of Medicine. Publication: Improved and expanded Q-system reagents for genetic manipulations. Riabinina O, Luginbuhl D, Marr E, Liu S, Wu MN, Luo L, Potter CJ. Nat Methods. 2015 Jan 12. doi: 10.1038/nmeth.3250. PubMed 25581800.
Backbone
  Vector backbone: pattB
  Backbone size w/o insert (bp): 7400
  Total vector size (bp): 12325
  Modifications to backbone: Introduced synaptobrevin promoter
  Vector type: Insect Expression
  Selectable markers: white
Growth in bacteria
  Bacterial resistance: Ampicillin, 100 μg/mL
  Growth temperature: 37°C
  Growth strain: DH5alpha
  Copy number: Unknown
Gene/Insert
  Gene/Insert name: QFBDMD-G4AD (alt names: QF DNA binding domain; GAL4 middle domain; Gal4 Activation Domain)
  Species: Synthetic
  Insert size (bp): 2322
  Cloning method: Restriction Enzyme; 5′ cloning site EcoRI (not destroyed); 3′ cloning site AatII (not destroyed)
  Sequencing primers: 5′ SYBFOR5: TGGAAGACAGTGAAAGAGGC; 3′ hsp70REV-SEQ:GCAAACTCACTCCCTGACA
Terms and licenses: Academic/Nonprofit Terms; Industry Terms: Not Available to Industry
Depositor comments: Please see this additional reference https://www.ncbi.nlm.nih.gov/pubmed/20434990 for more information on the Q-system.
How to cite: pattB-synaptobrevin-4-QFBDMD-G4AD-hsp70 was a gift from Christopher Potter (Addgene plasmid # 46112 ; http://n2t.net/addgene:46112 ; RRID:Addgene_46112)
