>Addgene plasmid #46112 | pattB-synaptobrevin-4-QFBDMD-G4AD-hsp70 | addgene partial sequence | sequence record 68187 | SYBFOR5 5'-TGGAAGACAGTGAAAGAGGC-3'
ATCATCGACAGCCGAATTCCAACATGCCACCCAAGCGCAAAACGCTTAACGCTGCGGCTGAGGCTAACGC
TCATGCCGACGGACACGCCGACGGAAACGCCGACGGACACGTGGCCAATACGGCCGCGTCCTCGAATAAT
GCGAGGTTCGCTGATCTCACTAACATCGATACTCCGGGTCTGGGACCCACAACTACGACCCTGCTCGTGG
AACCAGCACGCTCAAAGCGTCAACGAGTGTCCCGCGCATGCGACCAGTGCCGTGCAGCCCGAGAGAAATG
CGACGGAATACAGCCTGCGTGTTTCCCGTGCGTTTCCCAGGGAAGGTCCTGCACTTATCAGGCTTCGCCG
AAAAAGAGGGGAGTTCAAACCGGTTATATTCGTACGCTGGAGCTCGCCCTCGCCTGGATGTTTGAAAATG
TCGCGCGTTCCGAAGATGCCTTGCATAACCTCCTCGTCCGTGACGCCGGACAAGGATCAGCTCTGCTCGT
TGGTAAAGATTCGCCGGCTGCCGAGCGACTCCATGCCCGTTGGGCTACTAGCCGTGTCAATAAGAGCATT
ACCCGCCTCCTCTCGGGCCAAGCCGCTCAAGACCCTTCGGAAGATGGACAGTCGCCTTCGGAGGATATCA
ATGTTCAAGATGCGGGAGCAAAAACCTCGGATTTCCCGCATGCTCCCCACCTCACGTTCAGCGCACCTAA
AAGTTCGACTGCGGAGACTAGGACTCTCCCTGGTCCAGTTCGTCCTCCAATCTCGGCGAACACACTCGAA
AATAATCTGCAGCCGGATGGCACTGGAATAGGAAAGCTGCCTCCTAAC
