>Addgene plasmid #46112 | pattB-synaptobrevin-4-QFBDMD-G4AD-hsp70 | addgene partial sequence | sequence record 68531 | hsp70REV-SEQ 5'-GCAAACTCACTCCCTGACA-3'
AATATATTCTATTTATTAACCAAGTAGCTAATATAGCTAAAATCAATTTGTTGCTAACTTAAAACTAACA
TAATTATGTATTAGTTATTTACATTCTTTTGGTTGGTTACAACCAAATAAATAATATCACTTTTAAAAAC
TTAAGCCAGGAACTGAATAATTTTCTATTTGGCTTTAGTCGACGGTATCGATAGACGTCTATTACTCTTT
TTTTGGGTTTGGTGGGGTATCTTCATCATCGAATAGATAGTTATATACATCATCCATTGTAGTGGTATTA
AACATCCCTGTAGTGATTCCAAACGCGTTATACGCAGTTTGGTCCGTCCAACCAGGTGACAGTGGTTTTG
AATTATTACCATCATCAATTTTACTAGCCGTGATTTCATTATTCATGAAGTTATCATGAACGTTAGAGGA
GGCAATTGGTTGTGAAAGCGCTTGAGAATTTGTTTGAGTTGTTATGAGGTTCGGACCGTTGCTACTGTTA
GTGAAAGTGAAGGACAATGAGCTATCAGCAATATTCCCACTTTGATTAAAATTGGCGCCACCAAACAAAG
CAGACGGGGTCAGTGGAATTGGCTGCAGACCAGTGTTTGAATGCCTTCCACCTCGCGGCCAGATAGACGA
ATAAGCCGGAAATAGCTCCTCCAGGTGGCGCCTGTGACGCTCCGACGAATGGCTCTGCTTTTTGAGAGCC
AGGAGCGAGTCGAGGAGCGACGGAATAAGGGGCGGAATGGCATATGTTCCGAAGCGTTTTTGGTACTGGT
CGAGCGTCTCAATCAAGAGGTGGGAATAATGCTCATTCAGGGGTTCGCTGAACGCCGCCGCCCAGAGGTA
AACAGTACGAGTCAGATAAGCCGTCGGGACGAAAGCGCTTGCCG
